Addgene plasmid #175418: Sc eRF3∆165N (WT)
Purpose: Encodes His-MBP-TEV-WT eRF3∆165N
Depositing lab: Joseph Puglisi. Depositing organization: Stanford University. Publication: Mechanisms that ensure speed and fidelity in eukaryotic translation termination. Lawson MR, Lessen LN, Wang J, Prabhakar A, Corsepius NC, Green R, Puglisi JD. Science. 2021 Aug 20;373(6557):876-882. doi: 10.1126/science.abi7801. PubMed 34413231.
Backbone
  Vector backbone: 1C
  Backbone manufacturer: UC Berkeley MacroLab
  Vector type: Bacterial Expression
Growth in bacteria
  Bacterial resistance: Kanamycin, 50 μg/mL
  Growth temperature: 37°C
  Growth strain: DH5alpha
  Copy number: Unknown
Gene/Insert
  Gene/Insert name: eRF3
  Species: S. cerevisiae (budding yeast)
  Mutation: ∆165N
  Entrez Gene: SUP35 (a.k.a. YDR172W, GST1, PNM2, SAL3, SUF12, SUP2, SUP36)
  Promoter: T7
  Tag / fusion protein: His-MBP-TEV (N terminal on backbone)
  Cloning method: Ligation Independent Cloning
  Sequencing primers: 5′ TAATACGACTCACTATAGG; 3′ GCTAGTTATTGCTCAGCG
Terms and licenses: Academic/Nonprofit Terms; Industry Terms: Not Available to Industry
How to cite: Sc eRF3∆165N (WT) was a gift from Joseph Puglisi (Addgene plasmid # 175418 ; http://n2t.net/addgene:175418 ; RRID:Addgene_175418)
