[The description below was written by a language model from this plasmid's Addgene catalogue record and pLannotate feature annotations shown in this document.]
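Description:
Sc eRF3∆165N (WT) is a bacterial expression plasmid built on the 1C ligation-independent cloning backbone from the UC Berkeley MacroLab, a pET-style vector of about 8.1 kb. It replicates in E. coli from a ColE1/pBR322-type origin accompanied by the rop gene and the bom mobility region, which together point to a moderate rather than high copy number, although the catalogue lists copy number as unknown. Selection is by kanamycin through an aph(3')-Ia resistance gene. An f1 origin is also present, and short tetracycline-resistance fragments flanking the lacI region are remnants of the pBR322 lineage, not functional markers.

The payload is Saccharomyces cerevisiae eRF3 (SUP35), the GTPase release factor that stimulates eRF1 during translation termination. It carries otherwise wild-type sequence but lacks the N-terminal 165 residues. The coding region is fused in frame behind a backbone-encoded N-terminal 6xHis tag, a cytosolic maltose-binding protein lacking its signal sequence, and a TEV protease site. This allows affinity capture, improved solubility, and subsequent removal of the tags by TEV cleavage. Transcription is driven by a T7 promoter with an adjacent lac operator and the T7 gene 10 ribosome binding site, ending at the T7 terminator. The plasmid-borne lacI gives IPTG-inducible control in hosts that supply T7 RNA polymerase. Small His-tag and T7 gene 10-derived fragments annotated downstream of the insert appear to be leftover vector sequence; the record does not indicate that they are part of the expressed protein. The construct serves to produce recombinant truncated eRF3, and the associated publication concerns the mechanisms of eukaryotic translation termination.
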