Features (pLannotate 1.2.2; 22 found; start..end, strand, type, name):
     78..269     -  CDS            rop: Rop protein, which maintains plasmids at low copy number; rop
    286..666     +  CDS            YPB1_ECOLX: Protein predicted: Swiss-Prot protein existence level 4. From Escherichia coli.
    738..1029    -  CDS            TcR (fragment): tetracycline efflux protein; tet; confers resistance to tetracycline
   1044..1065    -  protein_bind   CAP binding site: CAP binding activates transcription in the presence of cAMP. E. coli catabolite activator protein
   1078..2160    -  CDS            lacI: lac repressor; lacI; The lac repressor binds to the lac operator to inhibit transcription in E. coli. This inhibition can be relieved by adding lactose or isopropyl-β-D-thiogalactopyranoside (IPTG).
   2161..2238    -  promoter       lacI promoter: lacI
   2246..2525    -  CDS            TcR (fragment): tetracycline efflux protein; tet; confers resistance to tetracycline
   2547..2565    +  promoter       T7 promoter: promoter for bacteriophage T7 RNA polymerase
   2566..2590    +  protein_bind   lac operator: The lac repressor binds to the lac operator to inhibit transcription in E. coli. This inhibition can be relieved by adding lactose or isopropyl-β-D-thiogalactopyranoside (IPTG). lac repressor encoded by lacI
   2605..2627    +  RBS            RBS: efficient ribosome binding site from bacteriophage T7 gene 10 (Olins and Rangwala, 1989)
   2646..2663    +  CDS            6xHis: 6xHis affinity tag
   2673..3773    +  CDS            MBP: maltose binding protein from E. coli; malE (mutated); This version of the gene does not encode a signal sequence, so MBP will remain in the cytosol.
   3828..3844    +  CDS            TEV site (fragment): tobacco etch virus (TEV) protease recognition and cleavage site
   3855..5414    +  CDS            SUP35 (fragment): ERF3_YEAST - Also known as GST1, PNM2, SAL3, SUF12, SUP2. Experimental evidence at protein level: Swiss-Prot protein existence level 1. Involved in translation termination. Stimulates the activity of ERF1. Binds guanine nucleotides. Recruited by polyadenylate-binding protein PAB1 to poly(A)-tails of mRNAs. Interaction with PAB1 is also required for regulation of normal mRNA decay through translation termination-coupled poly(A) shortening. From Saccharomyces cerevisiae (strain ATCC 204508 / S288c) (Baker's yeast).
   5484..5501    +  CDS            9xHis (fragment): 9xHis affinity tag
   5511..5560    +  CDS            SET1 (fragment): solubility-enhancement tag derived from T7 phage gene 10B
   5568..5615    +  terminator     T7 terminator: transcription terminator for bacteriophage T7 RNA polymerase
   5652..6080    +  rep_origin     f1 ori (sequence partly withheld): f1 bacteriophage origin of replication; arrow indicates direction of (+) strand synthesis
   6134..6191    +  promoter       AmpR promoter (fragment): bla
   6200..7015    -  CDS            KanR: aminoglycoside phosphotransferase; aph(3')-Ia; confers resistance to kanamycin in bacteria or G418 (Geneticin®) in eukaryotes
   7137..7725    +  rep_origin     ori: high-copy-number ColE1/pMB1/pBR322/pUC origin of replication
   7911..8050    -  misc_feature   bom: basis of mobility region from pBR322
>Addgene plasmid #175418 | Sc eRF3∆165N (WT) | addgene full sequence | sequence record 345395 | Addgene NGS Result
GACGCGCCCTGACGGGCTTGTCTGCTCCCGGCATCCGCTTACAGACAAGCTGTGACCGTCTCCGGGAGCT
GCATGTGTCAGAGGTTTTCACCGTCATCACCGAAACGCGCGAGGCAGCTGCGGTAAAGCTCATCAGCGTG
GTCGTGAAGCGATTCACAGATGTCTGCCTGTTCATCCGCGTCCAGCTCGTTGAGTTTCTCCAGAAGCGTT
AATGTCTGGCTTCTGATAAAGCGGGCCATGTTAAGGGCGGTTTTTTCCTGTTTGGTCACTGATGCCTCCG
TGTAAGGGGGATTTCTGTTCATGGGGGTAATGATACCGATGAAACGAGAGAGGATGCTCACGATACGGGT
TACTGATGATGAACATGCCCGGTTACTGGAACGTTGTGAGGGTAAACAACTGGCGGTATGGATGCGGCGG
GACCAGAGAAAAATCACTCAGGGTCAATGCCAGCGCTTCGTTAATACAGATGTAGGTGTTCCACAGGGTA
GCCAGCAGCATCCTGCGATGCAGATCCGGAACATAATGGTGCAGGGCGCTGACTTCCGCGTTTCCAGACT
TTACGAAACACGGAAACCGAAGACCATTCATGTTGTTGCTCAGGTCGCAGACGTTTTGCAGCAGCAGTCG
CTTCACGTTCGCTCGCGTATCGGTGATTCATTCTGCTAACCAGTAAGGCAACCCCGCCAGCCTAGCCGGG
TCCTCAACGACAGGAGCACGATCATGCGCACCCGTGGGGCCGCCATGCCGGCGATAATGGCCTGCTTCTC
GCCGAAACGTTTGGTGGCGGGACCAGTGACGAAGGCTTGAGCGAGGGCGTGCAAGATTCCGAATACCGCA
AGCGACAGGCCGATCATCGTCGCGCTCCAGCGAAAGCGGTCCTCGCCGAAAATGACCCAGAGCGCTGCCG
GCACCTGTCCTACGAGTTGCATGATAAAGAAGACAGTCATAAGTGCGGCGACGATAGTCATGCCCCGCGC
CCACCGGAAGGAGCTGACTGGGTTGAAGGCTCTCAAGGGCATCGGTCGAGATCCCGGTGCCTAATGAGTG
AGCTAACTTACATTAATTGCGTTGCGCTCACTGCCCGCTTTCCAGTCGGGAAACCTGTCGTGCCAGCTGC
ATTAATGAATCGGCCAACGCGCGGGGAGAGGCGGTTTGCGTATTGGGCGCCAGGGTGGTTTTTCTTTTCA
CCAGTGAGACGGGCAACAGCTGATTGCCCTTCACCGCCTGGCCCTGAGAGAGTTGCAGCAAGCGGTCCAC
GCTGGTTTGCCCCAGCAGGCGAAAATCCTGTTTGATGGTGGTTAACGGCGGGATATAACATGAGCTGTCT
TCGGTATCGTCGTATCCCACTACCGAGATATCCGCACCAACGCGCAGCCCGGACTCGGTAATGGCGCGCA
TTGCGCCCAGCGCCATCTGATCGTTGGCAACCAGCATCGCAGTGGGAACGATACCCTCATTCAGCATTTG
CATGGTTTGTTGAAAACCGGACATGGCACTCCAGTCGCCTTCCCGTTCCGCTATCGGCTGAATTTGATTG
CGAGTGAGATATTTATGCCAGCCAGCCAGACGCAGACGCGCCGAGACAGAACTTAATGGGCCCGCTAACA
GCGCGATTTGCTGGTGACCCAATGCGACCAGATGCTCCACGCCCAGTCGCGTACCGTCTTCATGGGAGAA
AATAATACTGTTGATGGGTGTCTGGTCAGAGACATCAAGAAATAACGCCGGAACATTAGTGCAGGCAGCT
TCCACAGCAATGGCATCCTGGTCATCCAGCGGATAGTTAATGATCAGCCCACTGACGCGTTGCGCGAGAA
GATTGTGCACCGCCGCTTTACAGGCTTCGACGCCGCTTCGTTCTACCATCGACACCACCACGCTGGCACC
CAGTTGATCGGCGCGAGATTTAATCGCCGCGACAATTTGCGACGGCGCGTGCAGGGCCAGACTGGAGGTG
GCAACGCCAATCAGCAACGACTGTTTGCCCGCCAGTTGTTGTGCCACGCGGTTGGGAATGTAATTCAGCT
CCGCCATCGCCGCTTCCACTTTTTCCCGCGTTTTCGCAGAAACGTGGCTGGCCTGGTTCACCACGCGGGA
AACGGTCTGATAAGAGACACCGGCATACTCTGCGACATCGTATAACGTTACTGGTTTCACATTCACCACC
CTGAATTGACTCTCTTCCGGGCGCTATCATGCCATACCGCGAAAGGTTTTGCGCCATTCGATGGTGTCCG
GGATCTCGACGCTCTCCCTTATGCGACTCCTGCATTAGGAAGCAGCCCAGTAGTAGGTTGAGGCCGTTGA
GCACCGCCGCCGCAAGGAATGGTGCATGCAAGGAGATGGCGCCCAACAGTCCCCCGGCCACGGGGCCTGC
CACCATACCCACGCCGAAACAAGCGCTCATGAGCCCGAAGTGGCGAGCCCGATCTTCCCCATCGGTGATG
TCGGCGATATAGGCGCCAGCAACCGCACCTGTGGCGCCGGTGATGCCGGCCACGATGCGTCCGGCGTAGA
GGATCGAGATCTCGATCCCGCGAAATTAATACGACTCACTATAGGGGAATTGTGAGCGGATAACAATTCC
CCTCTAGAAATAATTTTGTTTAACTTTAAGAAGGAGATATACCATGGGTTCTTCTCACCATCACCATCAC
CATGGTTCTTCTATGAAAATCGAAGAAGGTAAACTGGTAATCTGGATTAACGGCGATAAAGGCTATAACG
GTCTCGCTGAAGTCGGTAAGAAATTCGAGAAAGATACCGGAATTAAAGTCACCGTTGAGCATCCGGATAA
ACTGGAAGAGAAATTCCCACAGGTTGCGGCAACTGGCGATGGCCCTGACATTATCTTCTGGGCACACGAC
CGCTTTGGTGGCTACGCTCAATCTGGCCTGTTGGCTGAAATCACCCCGGACAAAGCGTTCCAGGACAAGC
TGTATCCGTTTACCTGGGATGCCGTACGTTACAACGGCAAGCTGATTGCTTACCCGATCGCTGTTGAAGC
GTTATCGCTGATTTATAACAAAGATCTGCTGCCGAACCCGCCAAAAACCTGGGAAGAGATCCCGGCGCTG
GATAAAGAACTGAAAGCGAAAGGTAAGAGCGCGCTGATGTTCAACCTGCAAGAACCGTACTTCACCTGGC
CGCTGATTGCTGCTGACGGGGGTTATGCGTTCAAGTATGAAAACGGCAAGTACGACATTAAAGACGTGGG
CGTGGATAACGCTGGCGCGAAAGCGGGTCTGACCTTCCTGGTTGACCTGATTAAAAACAAACACATGAAT
GCAGACACCGATTACTCCATCGCAGAAGCTGCCTTTAATAAAGGCGAAACAGCGATGACCATCAACGGCC
CGTGGGCATGGTCCAACATCGACACCAGCAAAGTGAATTATGGTGTAACGGTACTGCCGACCTTCAAGGG
TCAACCATCCAAACCGTTCGTTGGCGTGCTGAGCGCAGGTATTAACGCCGCCAGTCCGAACAAAGAGCTG
GCAAAAGAGTTCCTCGAAAACTATCTGCTGACTGATGAAGGTCTGGAAGCGGTTAATAAAGACAAACCGC
TGGGTGCCGTAGCGCTGAAGTCTTACGAGGAAGAGTTGGCGAAAGATCCACGTATTGCCGCCACTATGGA
AAACGCCCAGAAAGGTGAAATCATGCCGAACATCCCGCAGATGTCCGCTTTCTGGTATGCCGTGCGTACT
GCGGTGATCAACGCCGCCAGCGGTCGTCAGACTGTCGATGAAGCCCTGAAAGACGCGCAGACTAATTCGA
GCTCGAACAACAACAACAATAACAATAACAACAACCTCGGGATCGAGGAAAACCTGTACTTCCAATCCAA
TGCAGCCGAATCTGATAAGAAAGAGGAAGAGAAGTCTGCTGAAACCAAAGAACCAACTAAAGAGCCAACA
AAGGTCGAAGAACCAGTTAAAAAGGAGGAGAAACCAGTCCAGACTGAAGAAAAGACGGAGGAAAAATCGG
AACTTCCAAAGGTAGAAGACCTTAAAATCTCTGAATCAACACATAATACCAACAATGCCAATGTTACCAG
TGCTGATGCCTTGATCAAGGAACAGGAAGAAGAAGTGGATGACGAAGTTGTTAACGATATGTTTGGTGGT
AAAGATCACGTTTCTTTAATTTTCATGGGTCATGTTGATGCCGGTAAATCTACTATGGGTGGTAATCTAC
TATACTTGACTGGCTCTGTGGATAAGAGAACTATTGAGAAATATGAAAGAGAAGCCAAGGATGCAGGCAG
ACAAGGTTGGTACTTGTCATGGGTCATGGATACCAACAAAGAAGAAAGAAATGATGGTAAGACTATCGAA
GTTGGTAAGGCCTACTTTGAAACTGAAAAAAGGCGTTATACCATATTGGATGCTCCTGGTCATAAAATGT
ACGTTTCCGAGATGATCGGTGGTGCTTCTCAAGCTGATGTTGGTGTTTTGGTCATTTCCGCCAGAAAGGG
TGAGTACGAAACCGGTTTTGAGAGAGGTGGTCAAACTCGTGAACACGCCCTATTGGCCAAGACCCAAGGT
GTTAATAAGATGGTTGTCGTCGTAAATAAGATGGATGACCCAACCGTTAACTGGTCTAAGGAACGTTACG
ACCAATGTGTGAGTAATGTCAGCAATTTCTTGAGAGCAATTGGTTACAACATTAAGACAGACGTTGTATT
TATGCCAGTATCCGGCTACAGTGGTGCAAATTTGAAAGATCACGTAGATCCAAAAGAATGCCCATGGTAC
ACCGGCCCAACTCTGTTAGAATATCTGGATACAATGAACCACGTCGACCGTCACATCAATGCTCCATTCA
TGTTGCCTATTGCCGCTAAGATGAAGGATCTAGGTACCATCGTTGAAGGTAAAATTGAATCCGGTCATAT
CAAAAAGGGTCAATCCACCCTACTGATGCCTAACAAAACCGCTGTGGAAATTCAAAATATTTACAACGAA
ACTGAAAATGAAGTTGATATGGCTATGTGTGGTGAGCAAGTTAAACTAAGAATCAAAGGTGTTGAAGAAG
AAGACATTTCACCAGGTTTTGTACTAACATCGCCAAAGAACCCTATCAAGAGTGTTACCAAGTTTGTAGC
TCAAATTGCTATTGTAGAATTAAAATCTATCATAGCAGCCGGTTTTTCATGTGTTATGCATGTTCATACA
GCAATTGAAGAGGTACATATTGTTAAGTTATTGCACAAATTAGAAAAGGGTACCAACCGTAAGTCAAAGA
AACCACCTGCTTTTGCTAAGAAGGGTATGAAGGTCATCGCTGTTTTAGAAACTGAAGCTCCAGTTTGTGT
GGAAACTTACCAAGATTACCCTCAATTAGGTAGATTCACTTTGAGAGATCAAGGTACCACAATAGCAATT
GGTAAAATTGTTAAAATTGCCGAGTAATAACATTGGAAGTGGATAACGGATCCGAATTCGAGCGCCGTCG
ACAAGCTTGCGGCCGCACTCGAGCACCACCACCACCACCACTGAGATCCGGCTGCTAACAAAGCCCGAAA
GGAAGCTGAGTTGGCTGCTGCCACCGCTGAGCAATAACTAGCATAACCCCTTGGGGCCTCTAAACGGGTC
TTGAGGGGTTTTTTGCTGAAAGGAGGAACTATATCCGGATTGGCGAATGGG
[124 nt withheld, positions 5652-5775]
C
[91 nt withheld, positions 5777-5867]
A
[49 nt withheld, positions 5869-5917]
CCTTTGACGTTGGAGTCCACGTTCTTT
[37 nt withheld, positions 5945-5981]
ACCCTATCTCGGTCTATTCTTTTGATTTATAAGGGATTTTGCCGATTTCGGCCTATTGGTTAAAAAATGA
GCTGATTTAACAAAAATTTAACGCGAATTTTAACAAACTAGTAACGTTTACAATTTCAGGTGGCACTTTT
CGGGGAAATGTGCGCGGAACCCCTATTTGTTTATTTTTCTAAATACATTCAAATATGTATCCGCTCATGA
ATTAATTCTTAGAAAAACTCATCGAGCATCAAATGAAACTGCAATTTATTCATATCAGGATTATCAATAC
CATATTTTTGAAAAAGCCGTTTCTGTAATGAAGGAGAAAACTCACCGAGGCAGTTCCATAGGATGGCAAG
ATCCTGGTATCGGTCTGCGATTCCGACTCGTCCAACATCAATACAACCTATTAATTTCCCCTCGTCAAAA
ATAAGGTTATCAAGTGAGAAATCACCATGAGTGACGACTGAATCCGGTGAGAATGGCAAAAGTTTATGCA
TTTCTTTCCAGACTTGTTCAACAGGCCAGCCATTACGCTCGTCATCAAAATCACTCGCATCAACCAAACC
GTTATTCATTCGTGATTGCGCCTGAGCGAGACGAAATACGCGATCGCTGTTAAAAGGACAATTACAAACA
GGAATCGAATGCAACCGGCGCAGGAACACTGCCAGCGCATCAACAATGTTTTCACCTGAATCAGGATATT
CTTCTAATACCTGGAATGCTGTTTTCCCGGGGATCGCAGTGGTGAGTAACCATGCATCATCAGGAGTACG
GATAAAATGCTTGATGGTCGGAAGAGGCATAAATTCCGTCAGCCAGTTTAGTCTGACCATCTCATCTGTA
ACATCATTGGCAACGCTACCTTTGCCATGTTTCAGAAACAACTCTGGCGCATCGGGCTTCCCATACAATC
GATAGATTGTCGCACCTGATTGCCCGACATTATCGCGAGCCCATTTATACCCATATAAATCAGCATCCAT
GTTGGAATTTAATCGCGGCCTAGAGCAAGACGTTTCCCGTTGAATATGGCTCATAACACCCCTTGTATTA
CTGTTTATGTAAGCAGACAGTTTTATTGTTCATGACCAAAATCCCTTAACGTGAGTTTTCGTTCCACTGA
GCGTCAGACCCCGTAGAAAAGATCAAAGGATCTTCTTGAGATCCTTTTTTTCTGCGCGTAATCTGCTGCT
TGCAAACAAAAAAACCACCGCTACCAGCGGTGGTTTGTTTGCCGGATCAAGAGCTACCAACTCTTTTTCC
GAAGGTAACTGGCTTCAGCAGAGCGCAGATACCAAATACTGTCCTTCTAGTGTAGCCGTAGTTAGGCCAC
CACTTCAAGAACTCTGTAGCACCGCCTACATACCTCGCTCTGCTAATCCTGTTACCAGTGGCTGCTGCCA
GTGGCGATAAGTCGTGTCTTACCGGGTTGGACTCAAGACGATAGTTACCGGATAAGGCGCAGCGGTCGGG
CTGAACGGGGGGTTCGTGCACACAGCCCAGCTTGGAGCGAACGACCTACACCGAACTGAGATACCTACAG
CGTGAGCTATGAGAAAGCGCCACGCTTCCCGAAGGGAGAAAGGCGGACAGGTATCCGGTAAGCGGCAGGG
TCGGAACAGGAGAGCGCACGAGGGAGCTTCCAGGGGGAAACGCCTGGTATCTTTATAGTCCTGTCGGGTT
TCGCCACCTCTGACTTGAGCGTCGATTTTTGTGATGCTCGTCAGGGGGGCGGAGCCTATGGAAAAACGCC
AGCAACGCGGCCTTTTTACGGTTCCTGGCCTTTTGCTGGCCTTTTGCTCACATGTTCTTTCCTGCGTTAT
CCCCTGATTCTGTGGATAACCGTATTACCGCCTTTGAGTGAGCTGATACCGCTCGCCGCAGCCGAACGAC
CGAGCGCAGCGAGTCAGTGAGCGAGGAAGCGGAAGAGCGCCTGATGCGGTATTTTCTCCTTACGCATCTG
TGCGGTATTTCACACCGCAATGGTGCACTCTCAGTACAATCTGCTCTGATGCCGCATAGTTAAGCCAGTA
TACACTCCGCTATCGCTACGTGACTGGGTCATGGCTGCGCCCCGACACCCGCCAACACCCGCT
